Addgene plasmid #172552: pCCyR2
Purpose: Inducible gene expression, pCOLA origin, CymRAM repressor, PCymRC promoter, mRFP, Kanamycin Resistance Marker.
Depositing lab: Christopher Reisch. Depositing organization: University of Florida.
Backbone
  Vector backbone: original Duet vector
  Backbone manufacturer: Novagen
  Vector type: Bacterial Expression, Synthetic Biology
Growth in bacteria
  Bacterial resistance: Kanamycin, 50 μg/mL
  Growth temperature: 37°C
  Growth strain: DH5alpha
  Copy number: Low Copy
Gene/Insert
  Gene/Insert name: CymRAM-mRFP
  Species: Synthetic
  Promoter: PCymRC
  Cloning method: Ligation Independent Cloning
Resource information
  A portion of this plasmid was derived from a plasmid made by: sAJM.1506 was a gift from Christopher Voigt (Addgene # 108254)
Terms and licenses: Academic/Nonprofit Terms; Industry Terms: Not Available to Industry
How to cite: pCCyR2 was a gift from Christopher Reisch (Addgene plasmid # 172552 ; http://n2t.net/addgene:172552 ; RRID:Addgene_172552)
