[The description below was written by a language model from this plasmid's Addgene catalogue record and pLannotate feature annotations shown in this document.]
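Description:
pCCyR2 is a small bacterial expression and synthetic-biology plasmid (about 3.8 kb) built on a Novagen Duet-series backbone. It replicates from the ColA (pCOLA) origin, which gives a low copy number and is compatible with other common origins, so it can be maintained in E. coli alongside additional plasmids. Selection is by kanamycin, through an aph(3')-Ia aminoglycoside phosphotransferase gene driven by a bla-type promoter.

The payload is a self-contained inducible expression module with a red fluorescent readout. The CymRAM repressor, a variant of the Pseudomonas putida CymR regulator of the p-cymene/cumate degradation operons, is encoded on the reverse strand downstream of a sequence annotated as a lacI promoter fragment. Divergently oriented on the forward strand is the PCymRC promoter, which contains two CuO operator sites bound by CymR. This is followed by a hammerhead ribozyme from the tobacco ringspot virus satellite RNA, an element generally used as a self-cleaving insulator to standardise the 5' end of the transcript, and then the mRFP1 coding sequence. A T7 terminator lies just past the reporter on the circular map. CymR bound at the operators represses mRFP1 transcription. CymR systems are generally relieved by cumate, although the record does not name the inducer. Part of the construct derives from a previously published sensor strain.

The plasmid serves for inducible gene expression, with mRFP reporting promoter activity. The depositor sequence and the repository's sequencing result share the same layout but differ by 29 nt, located in a short region annotated as lacZα fragments adjacent to the end of cymR. The small TcR, lacZα and CAP-site annotations appear to be residual fragments rather than functional parts.
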