Features (pLannotate 1.2.2; 15 found; start..end, strand, type, name):
     42..89      +  terminator     T7 terminator: transcription terminator for bacteriophage T7 RNA polymerase
    253..310     +  promoter       AmpR promoter (fragment): bla
    319..1134    -  CDS            KanR: aminoglycoside phosphotransferase; aph(3')-Ia; confers resistance to kanamycin in bacteria or G418 (Geneticin®) in eukaryotes
   1135..1226    -  promoter       AmpR promoter: bla
   1244..1879    -  rep_origin     ColA ori: Plasmids containing the ColA origin of replication can be propagated in E. coli cells that contain additional plasmids with compatible origins.
   1964..2028    -  CDS            TcR (fragment): tetracycline efflux protein; tet; confers resistance to tetracycline
   2043..2064    -  protein_bind   CAP binding site: CAP binding activates transcription in the presence of cAMP. E. coli catabolite activator protein
   2077..2094    -  CDS            lacZα (fragment): LacZα fragment of β-galactosidase; lacZ fragment
   2095..2124    -  CDS            lacZα (fragment): LacZα fragment of β-galactosidase; lacZ fragment
   2128..2736    -  CDS            cymR: CYMR_PSEPU - Experimental evidence at transcript level: Swiss-Prot protein existence level 2. Involved in the repression of the cym and cmt operons which are responsible of the p-cymene degradation. From Pseudomonas putida (Arthrobacter siderocapsulatus).
   2775..2820    -  promoter       lacI promoter (fragment): lacI
   2925..2952    +  protein_bind   CuO: CymR-binding P2 operator sequence from the p-cmt operon of Pseudomonas putida (Mullick et al., 2006) CymR
   2983..3010    +  protein_bind   CuO: CymR-binding P2 operator sequence from the p-cmt operon of Pseudomonas putida (Mullick et al., 2006) CymR
   3014..3063    +  misc_RNA       sTRSV HHRz: hammerhead ribozyme from the tobacco ringspot virus satellite RNA (Khvorova et al., 2003)
   3126..3800    +  CDS            mRFP1: mRFP1 is a basic (constitutively fluorescent) red fluorescent protein published in 2002, derived from Discosoma sp.. It is reported to be a somewhat slowly-maturing monomer with low acid sensitivity.
>Addgene plasmid #172552 | pCCyR2 | depositor full sequence | sequence record 334893 | Full Sequence
GCTTTCCAGTCGGGAAACCTGCTGCCACCGCTGAGCAATAACTAGCATAACCCCTTGGGGCCTCTAAACG
GGTCTTGAGGGGTTTTTTGCTGAAACCTCAGGCATTTGAGAAGCACACGGTCACACTGCTTCCGGTAGTC
AATAAACCGGTAAACCAGCAATAGACATAAGCGGCTATTTAACGACCCTGCCCTGAACCGACGACAAGCT
GACGACCGGGTCTCCGCAAGTGGCACTTTTCGGGGAAATGTGCGCGGAACCCCTATTTGTTTATTTTTCT
AAATACATTCAAATATGTATCCGCTCATGAATTAATTCTTAGAAAAACTCATCGAGCATCAAATGAAACT
GCAATTTATTCATATCAGGATTATCAATACCATATTTTTGAAAAAGCCGTTTCTGTAATGAAGGAGAAAA
CTCACCGAGGCAGTTCCATAGGATGGCAAGATCCTGGTATCGGTCTGCGATTCCGACTCGTCCAACATCA
ATACAACCTATTAATTTCCCCTCGTCAAAAATAAGGTTATCAAGTGAGAAATCACCATGAGTGACGACTG
AATCCGGTGAGAATGGCAAAAGTTTATGCATTTCTTTCCAGACTTGTTCAACAGGCCAGCCATTACGCTC
GTCATCAAAATCACTCGCATCAACCAAACCGTTATTCATTCGTGATTGCGCCTGAGCGAGACGAAATACG
CGGTCGCTGTTAAAAGGACAATTACAAACAGGAATCGAATGCAACCGGCGCAGGAACACTGCCAGCGCAT
CAACAATATTTTCACCTGAATCAGGATATTCTTCTAATACCTGGAATGCTGTTTTCCCGGGGATCGCAGT
GGTGAGTAACCATGCATCATCAGGAGTACGGATAAAATGCTTGATGGTCGGAAGAGGCATAAATTCCGTC
AGCCAGTTTAGTCTGACCATCTCATCTGTAACATCATTGGCAACGCTACCTTTGCCATGTTTCAGAAACA
ACTCTGGCGCATCGGGCTTCCCATACAATCGATAGATTGTCGCACCTGATTGCCCGACATTATCGCGAGC
CCATTTATACCCATATAAATCAGCATCCATGTTGGAATTTAATCGCGGCCTAGAGCAAGACGTTTCCCGT
TGAATATGGCTCATACTCTTCCTTTTTCAATATTATTGAAGCATTTATCAGGGTTATTGTCTCATGAGCG
GATACATATTTGAATGTATTTAGAAAAATAAACAAATAGGCATGCTAGCGCAGAAACGTCCTAGAAGATG
CCAGGAGGATACTTAGCAGAGAGACAATAAGGCCGGAGCGAAGCCGTTTTTCCATAGGCTCCGCCCCCCT
GACGAACATCACGAAATCTGACGCTCAAATCAGTGGTGGCGAAACCCGACAGGACTATAAAGATACCAGG
CGTTTCCCCCTGATGGCTCCCTCTTGCGCTCTCCTGTTCCCGTCCTGCGGCGTCCGTGTTGTGGTGGAGG
CTTTACCCAAATCACCACGTCCCGTTCCGTGTAGACAGTTCGCTCCAAGCTGGGCTGTGTGCAAGAACCC
CCCGTTCAGCCCGACTGCTGCGCCTTATCCGGTAACTATCATCTTGAGTCCAACCCGGAAAGACACGACA
AAACGCCACTGGCAGCAGCCATTGGTAACTGAGAATTAGTGGATTTAGATATCGAGAGTCTTGAAGTGGT
GGCCTAACAGAGGCTACACTGAAAGGACAGTATTTGGTATCTGCGCTCCACTAAAGCCAGTTACCAGGTT
AAGCAGTTCCCCAACTGACTTAACCTTCGATCAAACCGCCTCCCCAGGCGGTTTTTTCGTTTACAGAGCA
GGAGATTACGACGATCGTAAAAGGATCTCAAGAAGATCCTTTACGGATTCCCGACACCATCACTCTAGAT
TTCAGTGCAATTTATCTCTTCAAATGTAGCACCTGAAGTCAGCCCCATACGATATAAGTTGTAATTCTCA
TGTTAGTCATGCCCCGCGCCCACCGGAAGGAGCTGACTGGGTTGAAGGCTCTCAAGGGCATCGGTCGAGA
TCCCGGTGCCTAATGAGTGAGCTAACTTACATTAATTGCGTTGCGCGTAAAACGACGGCCAGTGGTCACG
ACGTTGTAAAACGACGGCCAGTGATCAACGTTTGAATTTTGCATAACGTTCACGTGCAATTTCCAGGGTG
CTATTACGCACACGTTCAAAACGTTCTTTATCTTTCTGCCACAGGCTACGAACTACCAGACCACGAACGC
TGTTAAAAATCAGCCACAGAATATCTTCGGCATCATCACGGCTCAGACCACGGCTCACCAGCACACCCAG
CCACATATCTTCAACAACAAAACGATTACGTTCAACGGTACGCTGAATACCTTCACGCAGTGCCGGATCA
CGATCTGCTGCAACAATCAGATCCAGGCCGATGCTAAAATCATCATCCAGAAAAAATTCTGCTGCATCAT
CCAGCATCTGCTGAATAACATCATCTTCCGGTTTCAGTTTTGCCAGACGTGCACGGCTACGTTCGGTAAT
CTGCTCATACAGCCATTCAAAGGTTGCCAGCAGCAGTTCCAGTTTGGTCGGAAAATGATGGCTCTGTGCA
CCACGGCTAACACCGGCTGCACCCGGAACATCTGCAATACGAAAACCTGCATAACCTTTTTCACGCAGAA
CACCCAGTGCTGCTGCAATCAGTTTACCCTGGGTTTCCATTGCACGTTCTGCCTGGGTACGACGTTTCGG
GCTCATAAGAATCTCCGTTTGGTATTTACTATGAATATTCCATTGGGCGCTATCATGCCATACCGCGAAA
GGTTTTGCGCCATTCGATGGCGCGCCGCCCCAATTATTGAAGGCCTCCCTAACGGGGGGCCTTTTTTTGT
TTCTGGTCTCCCGCTTAACGATCGTTGGCTGGGATACATATGTCAATGTACCGGAACAAACAGACAATCT
GGTCTGTTTGTATTATGGAAAATTTTTCTGTATAATAGATTCAACAAACAGACAATCTGGTCTGTTTGTA
AAGCTGTCACCGGATGTGCTTTCCGGTCTGATGAGTCCGTGAGGACGAAACAGCCTCTACAAATAATTTT
GTTTAAGAACTGGGAAGAGCGCAGATTAAAGAGGAGAAATACTAGATGGCTTCCTCCGAAGACGTTATCA
AAGAGTTCATGCGTTTCAAAGTTCGTATGGAAGGTTCCGTTAACGGTCACGAGTTCGAAATCGAAGGTGA
AGGTGAAGGTCGTCCGTACGAAGGTACCCAGACCGCTAAACTGAAAGTTACCAAAGGTGGTCCGCTGCCG
TTCGCTTGGGACATCCTGTCCCCGCAGTTCCAGTACGGTTCCAAAGCTTACGTTAAACACCCGGCTGACA
TCCCGGACTACCTGAAACTGTCCTTCCCGGAAGGTTTCAAATGGGAACGTGTTATGAACTTCGAAGACGG
TGGTGTTGTTACCGTTACCCAGGACTCCTCCCTGCAAGACGGTGAGTTCATCTACAAAGTTAAACTGCGT
GGTACCAACTTCCCGTCCGACGGTCCGGTTATGCAGAAAAAAACCATGGGTTGGGAAGCTTCCACCGAAC
GTATGTACCCGGAAGACGGTGCTCTGAAAGGTGAAATCAAAATGCGTCTGAAACTGAAAGACGGTGGTCA
CTACGACGCTGAAGTTAAAACCACCTACATGGCTAAAAAACCGGTTCAGCTGCCGGGTGCTTACAAAACC
GACATCAAACTGGACATCACCTCCCACAACGAAGACTACACCATCGTTGAACAGTACGAACGTGCTGAAG
GTCGTCACTCCACCGGTGCTTAATAACGCTGATAGTGCTAGTGTAGATCGC
