Features (pLannotate 1.2.2; 14 found; start..end, strand, type, name):
     42..89      +  terminator     T7 terminator: transcription terminator for bacteriophage T7 RNA polymerase
    253..310     +  promoter       AmpR promoter (fragment): bla
    319..1134    -  CDS            KanR: aminoglycoside phosphotransferase; aph(3')-Ia; confers resistance to kanamycin in bacteria or G418 (Geneticin®) in eukaryotes
   1135..1226    -  promoter       AmpR promoter: bla
   1244..1879    -  rep_origin     ColA ori: Plasmids containing the ColA origin of replication can be propagated in E. coli cells that contain additional plasmids with compatible origins.
   1964..2028    -  CDS            TcR (fragment): tetracycline efflux protein; tet; confers resistance to tetracycline
   2043..2064    -  protein_bind   CAP binding site: CAP binding activates transcription in the presence of cAMP. E. coli catabolite activator protein
   2077..2095    -  CDS            lacZα (fragment): LacZα fragment of β-galactosidase; lacZ fragment
   2099..2707    -  CDS            cymR: CYMR_PSEPU - Experimental evidence at transcript level: Swiss-Prot protein existence level 2. Involved in the repression of the cym and cmt operons which are responsible of the p-cymene degradation. From Pseudomonas putida (Arthrobacter siderocapsulatus).
   2746..2791    -  promoter       lacI promoter (fragment): lacI
   2896..2923    +  protein_bind   CuO: CymR-binding P2 operator sequence from the p-cmt operon of Pseudomonas putida (Mullick et al., 2006) CymR
   2954..2981    +  protein_bind   CuO: CymR-binding P2 operator sequence from the p-cmt operon of Pseudomonas putida (Mullick et al., 2006) CymR
   2985..3034    +  misc_RNA       sTRSV HHRz: hammerhead ribozyme from the tobacco ringspot virus satellite RNA (Khvorova et al., 2003)
   3097..3771    +  CDS            mRFP1: mRFP1 is a basic (constitutively fluorescent) red fluorescent protein published in 2002, derived from Discosoma sp.. It is reported to be a somewhat slowly-maturing monomer with low acid sensitivity.
>Addgene plasmid #172552 | pCCyR2 | addgene full sequence | sequence record 346572 | Addgene NGS Result
GCTTTCCAGTCGGGAAACCTGCTGCCACCGCTGAGCAATAACTAGCATAACCCCTTGGGGCCTCTAAACG
GGTCTTGAGGGGTTTTTTGCTGAAACCTCAGGCATTTGAGAAGCACACGGTCACACTGCTTCCGGTAGTC
AATAAACCGGTAAACCAGCAATAGACATAAGCGGCTATTTAACGACCCTGCCCTGAACCGACGACAAGCT
GACGACCGGGTCTCCGCAAGTGGCACTTTTCGGGGAAATGTGCGCGGAACCCCTATTTGTTTATTTTTCT
AAATACATTCAAATATGTATCCGCTCATGAATTAATTCTTAGAAAAACTCATCGAGCATCAAATGAAACT
GCAATTTATTCATATCAGGATTATCAATACCATATTTTTGAAAAAGCCGTTTCTGTAATGAAGGAGAAAA
CTCACCGAGGCAGTTCCATAGGATGGCAAGATCCTGGTATCGGTCTGCGATTCCGACTCGTCCAACATCA
ATACAACCTATTAATTTCCCCTCGTCAAAAATAAGGTTATCAAGTGAGAAATCACCATGAGTGACGACTG
AATCCGGTGAGAATGGCAAAAGTTTATGCATTTCTTTCCAGACTTGTTCAACAGGCCAGCCATTACGCTC
GTCATCAAAATCACTCGCATCAACCAAACCGTTATTCATTCGTGATTGCGCCTGAGCGAGACGAAATACG
CGGTCGCTGTTAAAAGGACAATTACAAACAGGAATCGAATGCAACCGGCGCAGGAACACTGCCAGCGCAT
CAACAATATTTTCACCTGAATCAGGATATTCTTCTAATACCTGGAATGCTGTTTTCCCGGGGATCGCAGT
GGTGAGTAACCATGCATCATCAGGAGTACGGATAAAATGCTTGATGGTCGGAAGAGGCATAAATTCCGTC
AGCCAGTTTAGTCTGACCATCTCATCTGTAACATCATTGGCAACGCTACCTTTGCCATGTTTCAGAAACA
ACTCTGGCGCATCGGGCTTCCCATACAATCGATAGATTGTCGCACCTGATTGCCCGACATTATCGCGAGC
CCATTTATACCCATATAAATCAGCATCCATGTTGGAATTTAATCGCGGCCTAGAGCAAGACGTTTCCCGT
TGAATATGGCTCATACTCTTCCTTTTTCAATATTATTGAAGCATTTATCAGGGTTATTGTCTCATGAGCG
GATACATATTTGAATGTATTTAGAAAAATAAACAAATAGGCATGCTAGCGCAGAAACGTCCTAGAAGATG
CCAGGAGGATACTTAGCAGAGAGACAATAAGGCCGGAGCGAAGCCGTTTTTCCATAGGCTCCGCCCCCCT
GACGAACATCACGAAATCTGACGCTCAAATCAGTGGTGGCGAAACCCGACAGGACTATAAAGATACCAGG
CGTTTCCCCCTGATGGCTCCCTCTTGCGCTCTCCTGTTCCCGTCCTGCGGCGTCCGTGTTGTGGTGGAGG
CTTTACCCAAATCACCACGTCCCGTTCCGTGTAGACAGTTCGCTCCAAGCTGGGCTGTGTGCAAGAACCC
CCCGTTCAGCCCGACTGCTGCGCCTTATCCGGTAACTATCATCTTGAGTCCAACCCGGAAAGACACGACA
AAACGCCACTGGCAGCAGCCATTGGTAACTGAGAATTAGTGGATTTAGATATCGAGAGTCTTGAAGTGGT
GGCCTAACAGAGGCTACACTGAAAGGACAGTATTTGGTATCTGCGCTCCACTAAAGCCAGTTACCAGGTT
AAGCAGTTCCCCAACTGACTTAACCTTCGATCAAACCGCCTCCCCAGGCGGTTTTTTCGTTTACAGAGCA
GGAGATTACGACGATCGTAAAAGGATCTCAAGAAGATCCTTTACGGATTCCCGACACCATCACTCTAGAT
TTCAGTGCAATTTATCTCTTCAAATGTAGCACCTGAAGTCAGCCCCATACGATATAAGTTGTAATTCTCA
TGTTAGTCATGCCCCGCGCCCACCGGAAGGAGCTGACTGGGTTGAAGGCTCTCAAGGGCATCGGTCGAGA
TCCCGGTGCCTAATGAGTGAGCTAACTTACATTAATTGCGTTGCGCGTAAAACGACGGCCAGTGATCAAC
GTTTGAATTTTGCATAACGTTCACGTGCAATTTCCAGGGTGCTATTACGCACACGTTCAAAACGTTCTTT
ATCTTTCTGCCACAGGCTACGAACTACCAGACCACGAACGCTGTTAAAAATCAGCCACAGAATATCTTCG
GCATCATCACGGCTCAGACCACGGCTCACCAGCACACCCAGCCACATATCTTCAACAACAAAACGATTAC
GTTCAACGGTACGCTGAATACCTTCACGCAGTGCCGGATCACGATCTGCTGCAACAATCAGATCCAGGCC
GATGCTAAAATCATCATCCAGAAAAAATTCTGCTGCATCATCCAGCATCTGCTGAATAACATCATCTTCC
GGTTTCAGTTTTGCCAGACGTGCACGGCTACGTTCGGTAATCTGCTCATACAGCCATTCAAAGGTTGCCA
GCAGCAGTTCCAGTTTGGTCGGAAAATGATGGCTCTGTGCACCACGGCTAACACCGGCTGCACCCGGAAC
ATCTGCAATACGAAAACCTGCATAACCTTTTTCACGCAGAACACCCAGTGCTGCTGCAATCAGTTTACCC
TGGGTTTCCATTGCACGTTCTGCCTGGGTACGACGTTTCGGGCTCATAAGAATCTCCGTTTGGTATTTAC
TATGAATATTCCATTGGGCGCTATCATGCCATACCGCGAAAGGTTTTGCGCCATTCGATGGCGCGCCGCC
CCAATTATTGAAGGCCTCCCTAACGGGGGGCCTTTTTTTGTTTCTGGTCTCCCGCTTAACGATCGTTGGC
TGGGATACATATGTCAATGTACCGGAACAAACAGACAATCTGGTCTGTTTGTATTATGGAAAATTTTTCT
GTATAATAGATTCAACAAACAGACAATCTGGTCTGTTTGTAAAGCTGTCACCGGATGTGCTTTCCGGTCT
GATGAGTCCGTGAGGACGAAACAGCCTCTACAAATAATTTTGTTTAAGAACTGGGAAGAGCGCAGATTAA
AGAGGAGAAATACTAGATGGCTTCCTCCGAAGACGTTATCAAAGAGTTCATGCGTTTCAAAGTTCGTATG
GAAGGTTCCGTTAACGGTCACGAGTTCGAAATCGAAGGTGAAGGTGAAGGTCGTCCGTACGAAGGTACCC
AGACCGCTAAACTGAAAGTTACCAAAGGTGGTCCGCTGCCGTTCGCTTGGGACATCCTGTCCCCGCAGTT
CCAGTACGGTTCCAAAGCTTACGTTAAACACCCGGCTGACATCCCGGACTACCTGAAACTGTCCTTCCCG
GAAGGTTTCAAATGGGAACGTGTTATGAACTTCGAAGACGGTGGTGTTGTTACCGTTACCCAGGACTCCT
CCCTGCAAGACGGTGAGTTCATCTACAAAGTTAAACTGCGTGGTACCAACTTCCCGTCCGACGGTCCGGT
TATGCAGAAAAAAACCATGGGTTGGGAAGCTTCCACCGAACGTATGTACCCGGAAGACGGTGCTCTGAAA
GGTGAAATCAAAATGCGTCTGAAACTGAAAGACGGTGGTCACTACGACGCTGAAGTTAAAACCACCTACA
TGGCTAAAAAACCGGTTCAGCTGCCGGGTGCTTACAAAACCGACATCAAACTGGACATCACCTCCCACAA
CGAAGACTACACCATCGTTGAACAGTACGAACGTGCTGAAGGTCGTCACTCCACCGGTGCTTAATAACGC
TGATAGTGCTAGTGTAGATCGC
